Addgene plasmid #74806: pGWB412
Purpose: (Empty Backbone) Gateway cloning compatible binary vector for N-terminal fusion with FLAG (CaMV35S promoter).
Depositing lab: Tsuyoshi Nakagawa. Depositing organization: Shimane University. Publication: Improved Gateway binary vectors: high-performance vectors for creation of fusion constructs in transgenic analysis of plants. Nakagawa T, Suzuki T, Murata S, Nakamura S, Hino T, Maeo K, Tabata R, Kawai T, Tanaka K, Niwa Y, Watanabe Y, Nakamura K, Kimura T, Ishiguro S. Biosci Biotechnol Biochem. 2007 Aug;71(8):2095-100. Epub 2007 Aug 7. 10.1271/bbb.70216 PubMed 17690442.
Backbone
  Vector backbone: pPZP221
  Backbone manufacturer: Hajdukiewicz P., Svab Z. and Maliga P.
  Backbone size (bp): 8500
  Modifications to backbone: gentamycin-resistant marker was removed and kanamycin-resistant marker (NOS promoter:NPTII:NOS terminator) was inserted.
  Vector type: Plant Expression
  Promoter: CaMV35S
  Selectable markers: Kanamycin
Growth in bacteria
  Bacterial resistance: Chloramphenicol and Spectinomycin, 25 & 50 μg/mL
  Growth temperature: 37°C
  Growth strain: ccdB Survival
  Copy number: High Copy
Gene/Insert
  Cloning method: Gateway Cloning
Terms and licenses: Academic/Nonprofit Terms; Industry Terms: Not Available to Industry
How to cite: pGWB412 was a gift from Tsuyoshi Nakagawa (Addgene plasmid # 74806 ; http://n2t.net/addgene:74806 ; RRID:Addgene_74806)
