[The description below was written by a language model from this plasmid's Addgene catalogue record and pLannotate feature annotations shown in this document.]
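Description:
pGWB412 is an empty Gateway-compatible binary vector for plant expression, built on the pPZP221 backbone and designed to express a gene of interest as an N-terminal FLAG fusion under the CaMV 35S promoter. The annotated sequence is about 11.7 kb. As a binary vector it replicates in both E. coli and Agrobacterium. A ColE1/pBR322-type origin with the bom mobilisation region supports propagation in E. coli, and the pVS1 oriV with the RepA and StaA genes provides replication and stable maintenance in Agrobacterium. Bacterial selection relies on an aadA spectinomycin/streptomycin resistance gene in the backbone, plus the chloramphenicol marker carried inside the Gateway cassette. Because the cassette contains the toxic ccdB gene, the unrecombined vector is kept in a ccdB-tolerant strain.

The nopaline-type right and left T-DNA border repeats delimit the region transferred into the plant genome. Within them, the 35S promoter is followed by a FLAG epitope sequence (annotated as a partial match to 3xFLAG), then attR1, the CmR and ccdB genes, attR2 and a NOS terminator. An LR reaction with an entry clone replaces the CmR-ccdB segment with the chosen open reading frame, placing it in frame downstream of FLAG; loss of ccdB gives counter-selection for recombinants. Near the left border lies the plant selectable marker, a NOS promoter:NPTII:NOS terminator cassette conferring kanamycin resistance, which replaced the original gentamycin marker of pPZP221. Leftover lacZα, lac promoter and multiple cloning site fragments are remnants of the parental vector. The vector is intended for constitutive expression of FLAG-tagged proteins in transgenic plants, with the tag available for detection or purification of the fusion.
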