Features (pLannotate 1.2.2; 32 found; start..end, strand, type, name):
     54..78      -  misc_feature   RB T-DNA repeat: right border repeat from nopaline C58 T-DNA
    144..298     -  CDS            lacZα (fragment): LacZα fragment of β-galactosidase; lacZ fragment
    301..321     -  misc_feature   MCS (fragment): pUC18/19 multiple cloning site
    812..1153    +  promoter       CaMV 35S promoter: strong constitutive promoter from cauliflower mosaic virus
   1177..1201    +  CDS            3xFLAG (fragment): three tandem FLAG® epitope tags, followed by an enterokinase cleavage site
   1211..1335    +  protein_bind   attR1: mutant version of attR; recombination site for the Gateway® LR reaction LR Clonase™
   1360..1390    +  promoter       lac UV5 promoter: E. coli lac promoter with an "up" mutation
   1414..1443    +  promoter       cat promoter (fragment): promoter of the E. coli cat gene encoding chloramphenicol acetyltransferase
   1444..2103    +  CDS            CmR: chloramphenicol acetyltransferase; cat; confers resistance to chloramphenicol
   2282..2440    +  CDS            ccdA (fragment): CCDA_ECO57 - Also known as H, letA. Experimental evidence at protein level: Swiss-Prot protein existence level 1. Antitoxin component of a type II toxin-antitoxin (TA) system which inhibits the post-segregational killing (PSK) of plasmid-free cells, also referred to as a plasmid addiction system. Binds to and blocks the activity of CcdB; will also remove bound CcdB protein from the CcdB-GyrA complex by forming a CcdA-CcdB complex, a process termed rejuvenation. Functions as a transcriptional corepressor for the ccdAB operon, repression also requires CcdB (By similarity). From Escherichia coli
   2445..2747    +  CDS            ccdB: CCDB_ECOLI - Also known as G, letB, letD. Experimental evidence at protein level: Swiss-Prot protein existence level 1. Toxic component of a type II toxin-antitoxin (TA) system, functioning in plasmid maintainence. Responsible for the post- segregational killing (PSK) of plasmid-free cells, also referred to as a plasmid addiction system. Half-life of over 2 hours. Cell killing by CcdB is accompanied by filamentation, defects in chromosome and plasmid segregation, defects in cell division, formation of anucleate cells, decreased DNA synthesis and plasmid loss. Interferes with the activity of DN
   2791..2915    -  protein_bind   attR2: mutant version of attR; recombination site for the Gateway® LR reaction LR Clonase™
   2941..3193    +  terminator     NOS terminator: nopaline synthase terminator and poly(A) signal
   3249..3271    -  protein_bind   lac operator (fragment): The lac repressor binds to the lac operator to inhibit transcription in E. coli. This inhibition can be relieved by adding lactose or isopropyl-β-D-thiogalactopyranoside (IPTG). lac repressor encoded by lacI
   3275..3305    -  promoter       lac promoter: promoter for the E. coli lac operon
   3320..3341    -  protein_bind   CAP binding site: CAP binding activates transcription in the presence of cAMP. E. coli catabolite activator protein
   3375..3627    -  terminator     NOS terminator: nopaline synthase terminator and poly(A) signal
   3634..3840    -  CDS            ocd (fragment): OCD_AGRFC - Experimental evidence at protein level: Swiss-Prot protein existence level 1. Catalyzes the conversion of L-ornithine into L-proline with release of ammonia. Is involved in the utilization of nopaline, a catabolic pathway that proceeds through L-arginine and L-ornithine to L-proline. Nopaline is a predominant opine in plant cells transformed with Ti plasmid pTiC58. From Agrobacterium fabrum (strain C58 / ATCC 33970) (Agrobacterium tumefaciens (strain C58)).
   3847..3996    -  CDS            ble (fragment): BLE_KLEPN - Experimental evidence at protein level: Swiss-Prot protein existence level 1. Binding protein with a strong affinity to the bleomycin family of antibiotics. Binds to CL990; an antimitotic-antibiotic compound. From Klebsiella pneumoniae.
   4017..4811    -  CDS            NeoR/KanR: aminoglycoside phosphotransferase from Tn5; aph(3')-II (or nptII); confers resistance to neomycin, kanamycin, and G418 (Geneticin®)
   4832..5015    -  promoter       NOS promoter: nopaline synthase promoter NOS promoter
   5221..5245    -  misc_feature   LB T-DNA repeat: left border repeat from nopaline C58 T-DNA
   5504..5527    +  promoter       Pc promoter (fragment): intI1 (promoter lies within the coding sequence); class 1 integron promoter
   5703..5759    +  CDS            GmR (fragment): gentamycin acetyltransferase; aacC1; confers resistance to gentamycin
   5770..6557    +  CDS            SmR (fragment): aminoglycoside adenylyltransferase (Murphy, 1985); aadA; confers resistance to spectinomycin and streptomycin
   6803..7391    +  rep_origin     ori: high-copy-number ColE1/pMB1/pBR322/pUC origin of replication
   7577..7717    -  misc_feature   bom: basis of mobility region from pBR322
   7819..7858    -  CDS            rop (fragment): Rop protein, which maintains plasmids at low copy number; rop
   8061..8255    -  rep_origin     pVS1 oriV: origin of replication for the Pseudomonas plasmid pVS1 (Heeb et al., 2000)
   8321..9394    -  CDS            pVS1 RepA: replication protein from the Pseudomonas plasmid pVS1 (Heeb et al., 2000)
   9823..10452   -  CDS            pVS1 StaA: stability protein from the Pseudomonas plasmid pVS1 (Heeb et al., 2000)
  11012..11413   -  CDS            Y4CG_SINFN (fragment): Protein inferred from homology: Swiss-Prot protein existence level 3. From Sinorhizobium fredii (strain NBRC 101917 / NGR234).
>Addgene plasmid #74806 | pGWB412 | depositor full sequence | sequence record 162883 | pGWB412 sequence 11699 bps
TTTCACGCCCTTTTAAATATCCGATTATTCTAATAAACGCTCTTTTCTCTTAGGTTTACCCGCCAATATA
TCCTGTCAAACACTGATAGTTTAAACTGAAGGCGGGAAACGACAATCTGATCCAAGCTCAAGCTGCTCTA
GCATTCGCCATTCAGGCTGCGCAACTGTTGGGAAGGGCGATCGGTGCGGGCCTCTTCGCTATTACGCCAG
CTGGCGAAAGGGGGATGTGCTGCAAGGCGATTAAGTTGGGTAACGCCAGGGTTTTCCCAGTCACGACGTT
GTAAAACGACGGCCAGTGCCAAGCTTGCATGCCTGCAGGTCCCCAGATTAGCCTTTTCAATTTCAGAAAG
AATGCTAACCCACAGATGGTTAGAGAGGCTTACGCAGCAGGTCTCATCAAGACGATCTACCCGAGCAATA
ATCTCCAGGAAATCAAATACCTTCCCAAGAAGGTTAAAGATGCAGTCAAAAGATTCAGGACTAACTGCAT
CAAGAACACAGAGAAAGATATATTTCTCAAGATCAGAAGTACTATTCCAGTATGGACGATTCAAGGCTTG
CTTCACAAACCAAGGCAAGTAATAGAGATTGGAGTCTCTAAAAAGGTAGTTCCCACTGAATCAAAGGCCA
TGGAGTCAAAGATTCAAATAGAGGACCTAACAGAACTCGCCGTAAAGACTGGCGAACAGTTCATACAGAG
TCTCTTACGACTCAATGACAAGAAGAAAATCTTCGTCAACATGGTGGAGCACGACACACTTGTCTACTCC
AAAAATATCAAAGATACAGTCTCAGAAGACCAAAGGGCAATTGAGACTTTTCAACAAAGGGTAATATCCG
GAAACCTCCTCGGATTCCATTGCCCAGCTATCTGTCACTTTATTGTGAAGATAGTGGAAAAGGAAGGTGG
CTCCTACAAATGCCATCATTGCGATAAAGGAAAGGCCATCGTTGAAGATGCCTCTGCCGACAGTGGTCCC
AAAGATGGACCCCCACCCACGAGGAGCATCGTGGAAAAAGAAGACGTTCCAACCACGTCTTCAAAGCAAG
TGGATTGATGTGATATCTCCACTGACGTAAGGGATGACGCACAATCCCACTATCCTTCGCAAGACCCTTC
CTCTATATAAGGAAGTTCATTTCATTTGGAGAGAACACGGGGGACTCTAGAATGAGCGACTACAAGGATG
ACGATGACAAGGCTGTTATCACAAGTTTGTACAAAAAAGCTGAACGAGAAACGTAAAATGATATAAATAT
CAATATATTAAATTAGATTTTGCATAAAAAACAGACTACATAATACTGTAAAACACAACATATCCAGTCA
CTATGGCGGCCGCATTAGGCACCCCAGGCTTTACACTTTATGCTTCCGGCTCGTATAATGTGTGGATTTT
GAGTTAGGATCCGTCGAGATTTTCAGGAGCTAAGGAAGCTAAAATGGAGAAAAAAATCACTGGATATACC
ACCGTTGATATATCCCAATGGCATCGTAAAGAACATTTTGAGGCATTTCAGTCAGTTGCTCAATGTACCT
ATAACCAGACCGTTCAGCTGGATATTACGGCCTTTTTAAAGACCGTAAAGAAAAATAAGCACAAGTTTTA
TCCGGCCTTTATTCACATTCTTGCCCGCCTGATGAATGCTCATCCGGAATTCCGTATGGCAATGAAAGAC
GGTGAGCTGGTGATATGGGATAGTGTTCACCCTTGTTACACCGTTTTCCATGAGCAAACTGAAACGTTTT
CATCGCTCTGGAGTGAATACCACGACGATTTCCGGCAGTTTCTACACATATATTCGCAAGATGTGGCGTG
TTACGGTGAAAACCTGGCCTATTTCCCTAAAGGGTTTATTGAGAATATGTTTTTCGTCTCAGCCAATCCC
TGGGTGAGTTTCACCAGTTTTGATTTAAACGTGGCCAATATGGACAACTTCTTCGCCCCCGTTTTCACCA
TGGGCAAATATTATACGCAAGGCGACAAGGTGCTGATGCCGCTGGCGATTCAGGTTCATCATGCCGTCTG
TGATGGCTTCCATGTCGGCAGAATGCTTAATGAATTACAACAGTACTGCGATGAGTGGCAGGGCGGGGCG
TAAACGCGTGGATCCGGCTTACTAAAAGCCAGATAACAGTATGCGTATTTGCGCGCTGATTTTTGCGGTA
TAAGAATATATACTGATATGTATACCCGAAGTATGTCAAAAAGAGGTGTGCTATGAAGCAGCGTATTACA
GTGACAGTTGACAGCGACAGCTATCAGTTGCTCAAGGCATATATGATGTCAATATCTCCGGTCTGGTAAG
CACAACCATGCAGAATGAAGCCCGTCGTCTGCGTGCCGAACGCTGGAAAGCGGAAAATCAGGAAGGGATG
GCTGAGGTCGCCCGGTTTATTGAAATGAACGGCTCTTTTGCTGACGAGAACAGGGACTGGTGAAATGCAG
TTTAAGGTTTACACCTATAAAAGAGAGAGCCGTTATCGTCTGTTTGTGGATGTACAGAGTGATATTATTG
ACACGCCCGGGCGACGGATGGTGATCCCCCTGGCCAGTGCACGTCTGCTGTCAGATAAAGTCTCCCGTGA
ACTTTACCCGGTGGTGCATATCGGGGATGAAAGCTGGCGCATGATGACCACCGATATGGCCAGTGTGCCG
GTCTCCGTTATCGGGGAAGAAGTGGCTGATCTCAGCCACCGCGAAAATGACATCAAAAACGCCATTAACC
TGATGTTCTGGGGAATATAAATGTCAGGCTCCCTTATACACAGCCAGTCTGCAGGTCGACCATAGTGACT
GGATATGTTGTGTTTTACAGTATTATGTAGTCTGTTTTTTATGCAAAATCTAATTTAATATATTGATATT
TATATCATTTTACGTTTCTCGTTCAGCTTTCTTGTACAAAGTGGTGATAACCTAGAGCTCGAATTTCCCC
GATCGTTCAAACATTTGGCAATAAAGTTTCTTAAGATTGAATCCTGTTGCCGGTCTTGCGATGATTATCA
TATAATTTCTGTTGAATTACGTTAAGCATGTAATAATTAACATGTAATGCATGACGTTATTTATGAGATG
GGTTTTTATGATTAGAGTCCCGCAATTATACATTTAATACGCGATAGAAAACAAAATATAGCGCGCAAAC
TAGGATAAATTATCGCGCGCGGTGTCATCTATGTTACTAGATCGGGAATTGGTTCCGGAACCAATTCGTA
ATCATGGTCATAGCTGTTTCCTGTGTGAAATTGTTATCCGCTCACAATTCCACACAACATACGAGCCGGA
AGCATAAAGTGTAAAGCCTGGGGTGCCTAATGAGTGAGCTAACTCACATTAGGCTGAATTAGGCGCGCCT
ATTTCTGAATTCCCGATCTAGTAACATAGATGACACCGCGCGCGATAATTTATCCTAGTTTGCGCGCTAT
ATTTTGTTTTCTATCGCGTATTAAATGTATAATTGCGGGACTCTAATCATAAAAACCCATCTCATAAATA
ACGTCATGCATTACATGTTAATTATTACATGCTTAACGTAATTCAACAGAAATTATATGATAATCATCGC
AAGACCGGCAACAGGATTCAATCTTAAGAAACTTTATTGCCAAATGTTTGAACGATCGGGGATCATCCGG
GTCTGTGGCGGGAACTCCACGAAAATATCCGAACGCAGCAAGATATCGCGGTGCATCTCGGTCTTGCCTG
GGCAGTCGCCGCCGACGCCGTTGATGTGGACGCCGGGCCCGATCATATTGTCGCTCAGGATCGTGGCGTT
GTGCTTGTCGGCCGTTGCTGTCGTAATGATATCGGCACCTTCGACCGCCTGTTCCGCAGAGATCCCGTGG
GCGAAGAACTCCAGCATGAGATCCCCGCGCTGGAGGATCATCCAGCCGGCGTCCCGGAAAACGATTCCGA
AGCCCAACCTTTCATAGAAGGCGGCGGTGGAATCGAAATCTCGTGATGGCAGGTTGGGCGTCGCTTGGTC
GGTCATTTCGAACCCCAGAGTCCCGCTCAGAAGAACTCGTCAAGAAGGCGATAGAAGGCGATGCGCTGCG
AATCGGGAGCGGCGATACCGTAAAGCACGAGGAAGCGGTCAGCCCATTCGCCGCCAAGCTCTTCAGCAAT
ATCACGGGTAGCCAACGCTATGTCCTGATAGCGGTCCGCCACACCCAGCCGGCCACAGTCGATGAATCCA
GAAAAGCGGCCATTTTCCACCATGATATTCGGCAAGCAGGCATCGCCATGGGTCACGACGAGATCATCGC
CGTCGGGCATGCGCGCCTTGAGCCTGGCGAACAGTTCGGCTGGCGCGAGCCCCTGATGCTCTTCGTCCAG
ATCATCCTGATCGACAAGACCGGCTTCCATCCGAGTACGTGCTCGCTCGATGCGATGTTTCGCTTGGTGG
TCGAATGGGCAGGTAGCCGGATCAAGCGTATGCAGCCGCCGCATTGCATCAGCCATGATGGATACTTTCT
CGGCAGGAGCAAGGTGAGATGACAGGAGATCCTGCCCCGGCACTTCGCCCAATAGCAGCCAGTCCCTTCC
CGCTTCAGTGACAACGTCGAGCACAGCTGCGCAAGGAACGCCCGTCGTGGCCAGCCACGATAGCCGCGCT
GCCTCGTCCTGCAGTTCATTCAGGGCACCGGACAGGTCGGTCTTGACAAAAAGAACCGGGCGCCCCTGCG
CTGACAGCCGGAACACGGCGGCATCAGAGCAGCCGATTGTCTGTTGTGCCCAGTCATAGCCGAATAGCCT
CTCCACCCAAGCGGCCGGAGAACCTGCGTGCAATCCATCTTGTTCAATCATGCGAAACGATCCAGATCCG
GTGCAGATTATTTGGATTGAGAGTGAATATGAGACTCTAATTGGATACCGAGGGGAATTTATGGAACGTC
AGTGGAGCATTTTTGACAAGAAATATTTGCTAGCTGATAGTGACCTTAGGCGACTTTTGAACGCGCAATA
ATGGTTTCTGACGTATGTGCTTAGCTCATTAAACTCCAGAAACCCGCGGCTGAGTGGCTCCTTCAACGTT
GCGGTTCTGTCAGTTCCAAACGTAAAACGGCTTGTCCCGCGTCATCGGCGGGGGTCATAACGTGACTCCC
TTAATTCTCCGCTCATGATGAATTCAGAAATAAATTCAGCCTAATTCGGCGTTAATTCAGTACATTAAAA
ACGTCCGCAATGTGTTATTAAGTTGTCTAAGCGTCAATTTGTTTACACCACAATATATCCTGCCACCAGC
CAGCCAACAGCTCCCCGACCGGCAGCTCGGCACAAAATCACCACTCGATACAGGCAGCCCATCAGTCCGG
GACGGCGTCAGCGGGAGAGCCGTTGTAAGGCGGCAGACTTTGCTCATGTTACCGATGCTATTCGGAAGAA
CGGCAACTAAGCTGCCGGGTTTGAAACACGGATGATCTCGCGGAGGGTAGCATGTTGATTGTAACGATGA
CAGAGCGTTGCTGCCTGTGATCAATTCGGGCACGAACCCAGTGGACATAAGCCTGTTCGGTTCGTAAGCT
GTAATGCAAGTAGCGTATGCGCTCACGCAACTGGTCCAGAACCTTGACCGAACGCAGCGGTGGTAACGGC
GCAGTGGCGGTTTTCATGGCTTGTTATGACTGTTTTTTTGGGGTACAGTCTATGCCTCGGGCATCCAAGC
AGCAAGCGCGTTACGCCGTGGGTCGATGTTTGATGTTATGGAGCAGCAACGATGTTACGCAGCAGGGCAG
TCGCCCTAAAACAAAGTTAAACATCATGGGGGAAGCGGTGATCGCCGAAGTATCGACTCAACTATCAGAG
GTAGTTGGCGTCATCGAGCGCCATCTCGAACCGACGTTGCTGGCCGTACATTTGTACGGCTCCGCAGTGG
ATGGCGGCCTGAAGCCACACAGTGATATTGATTTGCTGGTTACGGTGACCGTAAGGCTTGATGAAACAAC
GCGGCGAGCTTTGATCAACGACCTTTTGGAAACTTCGGCTTCCCCTGGAGAGAGCGAGATTCTCCGCGCT
GTAGAAGTCACCATTGTTGTGCACGACGACATCATTCCGTGGCGTTATCCAGCTAAGCGCGAACTGCAAT
TTGGAGAATGGCAGCGCAATGACATTCTTGCAGGTATCTTCGAGCCAGCCACGATCGACATTGATCTGGC
TATCTTGCTGACAAAAGCAAGAGAACATAGCGTTGCCTTGGTAGGTCCAGCGGCGGAGGAACTCTTTGAT
CCGGTTCCTGAACAGGATCTATTTGAGGCGCTAAATGAAACCTTAACGCTATGGAACTCGCCGCCCGACT
GGGCTGGCGATGAGCGAAATGTAGTGCTTACGTTGTCCCGCATTTGGTACAGCGCAGTAACCGGCAAAAT
CGCGCCGAAGGATGTCGCTGCCGACTGGGCAATGGAGCGCCTGCCGGCCCAGTATCAGCCCGTCATACTT
GAAGCTAGACAGGCTTATCTTGGACAAGAAGAAGATCGCTTGGCCTCGCGCGCAGATCAGTTGGAAGAAT
TTGTCCACTACGTGAAAGGCGAGATCACCAAGGTAGTCGGCAAATAATGTCTAGCTAGAAATTCGTTCAA
GCCGACGCCGCTTCGCGGCGCGGCTTAACTCAAGCGTTAGATGCACTAAGCACATAATTGCTCACAGCCA
AACTATCAGGTCAAGTCTGCTTTTATTATTTTTAAGCGTGCATAATAAGCCCTACACAAATTGGGAGATA
TATCATGCATGACCAAAATCCCTTAACGTGAGTTTTCGTTCCACTGAGCGTCAGACCCCGTAGAAAAGAT
CAAAGGATCTTCTTGAGATCCTTTTTTTCTGCGCGTAATCTGCTGCTTGCAAACAAAAAAACCACCGCTA
CCAGCGGTGGTTTGTTTGCCGGATCAAGAGCTACCAACTCTTTTTCCGAAGGTAACTGGCTTCAGCAGAG
CGCAGATACCAAATACTGTCCTTCTAGTGTAGCCGTAGTTAGGCCACCACTTCAAGAACTCTGTAGCACC
GCCTACATACCTCGCTCTGCTAATCCTGTTACCAGTGGCTGCTGCCAGTGGCGATAAGTCGTGTCTTACC
GGGTTGGACTCAAGACGATAGTTACCGGATAAGGCGCAGCGGTCGGGCTGAACGGGGGGTTCGTGCACAC
AGCCCAGCTTGGAGCGAACGACCTACACCGAACTGAGATACCTACAGCGTGAGCTATGAGAAAGCGCCAC
GCTTCCCGAAGGGAGAAAGGCGGACAGGTATCCGGTAAGCGGCAGGGTCGGAACAGGAGAGCGCACGAGG
GAGCTTCCAGGGGGAAACGCCTGGTATCTTTATAGTCCTGTCGGGTTTCGCCACCTCTGACTTGAGCGTC
GATTTTTGTGATGCTCGTCAGGGGGGCGGAGCCTATGGAAAAACGCCAGCAACGCGGCCTTTTTACGGTT
CCTGGCCTTTTGCTGGCCTTTTGCTCACATGTTCTTTCCTGCGTTATCCCCTGATTCTGTGGATAACCGT
ATTACCGCCTTTGAGTGAGCTGATACCGCTCGCCGCAGCCGAACGACCGAGCGCAGCGAGTCAGTGAGCG
AGGAAGCGGAAGAGCGCCTGATGCGGTATTTTCTCCTTACGCATCTGTGCGGTATTTCACACCGCATATG
GTGCACTCTCAGTACAATCTGCTCTGATGCCGCATAGTTAAGCCAGTATACACTCCGCTATCGCTACGTG
ACTGGGTCATGGCTGCGCCCCGACACCCGCCAACACCCGCTGACGCGCCCTGACGGGCTTGTCTGCTCCC
GGCATCCGCTTACAGACAAGCTGTGACCGTCTCCGGGAGCTGCATGTGTCAGAGGTTTTCACCGTCATCA
CCGAAACGCGCGAGGCAGGGTGCCTTGATGTGGGCGCCGGCGGTCGAGTGGCGACGGCGCGGCTTGTCCG
CGCCCTGGTAGATTGCCTGGCCGTAGGCCAGCCATTTTTGAGCGGCCAGCGGCCGCGATAGGCCGACGCG
AAGCGGCGGGGCGTAGGGAGCGCAGCGACCGAAGGGTAGGCGCTTTTTGCAGCTCTTCGGCTGTGCGCTG
GCCAGACAGTTATGCACAGGCCAGGCGGGTTTTAAGAGTTTTAATAAGTTTTAAAGAGTTTTAGGCGGAA
AAATCGCCTTTTTTCTCTTTTATATCAGTCACTTACATGTGTGACCGGTTCCCAATGTACGGCTTTGGGT
TCCCAATGTACGGGTTCCGGTTCCCAATGTACGGCTTTGGGTTCCCAATGTACGTGCTATCCACAGGAAA
GAGACCTTTTCGACCTTTTTCCCCTGCTAGGGCAATTTGCCCTAGCATCTGCTCCGTACATTAGGAACCG
GCGGATGCTTCGCCCTCGATCAGGTTGCGGTAGCGCATGACTAGGATCGGGCCAGCCTGCCCCGCCTCCT
CCTTCAAATCGTACTCCGGCAGGTCATTTGACCCGATCAGCTTGCGCACGGTGAAACAGAACTTCTTGAA
CTCTCCGGCGCTGCCACTGCGTTCGTAGATCGTCTTGAACAACCATCTGGCTTCTGCCTTGCCTGCGGCG
CGGCGTGCCAGGCGGTAGAGAAAACGGCCGATGCCGGGATCGATCAAAAAGTAATCGGGGTGAACCGTCA
GCACGTCCGGGTTCTTGCCTTCTGTGATCTCGCGGTACATCCAATCAGCTAGCTCGATCTCGATGTACTC
CGGCCGCCCGGTTTCGCTCTTTACGATCTTGTAGCGGCTAATCAAGGCTTCACCCTCGGATACCGTCACC
AGGCGGCCGTTCTTGGCCTTCTTCGTACGCTGCATGGCAACGTGCGTGGTGTTTAACCGAATGCAGGTTT
CTACCAGGTCGTCTTTCTGCTTTCCGCCATCGGCTCGCCGGCAGAACTTGAGTACGTCCGCAACGTGTGG
ACGGAACACGCGGCCGGGCTTGTCTCCCTTCCCTTCCCGGTATCGGTTCATGGATTCGGTTAGATGGGAA
ACCGCCATCAGTACCAGGTCGTAATCCCACACACTGGCCATGCCGGCCGGCCCTGCGGAAACCTCTACGT
GCCCGTCTGGAAGCTCGTAGCGGATCACCTCGCCAGCTCGTCGGTCACGCTTCGACAGACGGAAAACGGC
CACGTCCATGATGCTGCGACTATCGCGGGTGCCCACGTCATAGAGCATCGGAACGAAAAAATCTGGTTGC
TCGTCGCCCTTGGGCGGCTTCCTAATCGACGGCGCACCGGCTGCCGGCGGTTGCCGGGATTCTTTGCGGA
TTCGATCAGCGGCCGCTTGCCACGATTCACCGGGGCGTGCTTCTGCCTCGATGCGTTGCCGCTGGGCGGC
CTGCGCGGCCTTCAACTTCTCCACCAGGTCATCACCCAGCGCCGCGCCGATTTGTACCGGGCCGGATGGT
TTGCGACCGCTCACGCCGATTCCTCGGGCTTGGGGGTTCCAGTGCCATTGCAGGGCCGGCAGACAACCCA
GCCGCTTACGCCTGGCCAACCGCCCGTTCCTCCACACATGGGGCATTCCACGGCGTCGGTGCCTGGTTGT
TCTTGATTTTCCATGCCGCCTCCTTTAGCCGCTAAAATTCATCTACTCATTTATTCATTTGCTCATTTAC
TCTGGTAGCTGCGCGATGTATTCAGATAGCAGCTCGGTAATGGTCTTGCCTTGGCGTACCGCGTACATCT
TCAGCTTGGTGTGATCCTCCGCCGGCAACTGAAAGTTGACCCGCTTCATGGCTGGCGTGTCTGCCAGGCT
GGCCAACGTTGCAGCCTTGCTGCTGCGTGCGCTCGGACGGCCGGCACTTAGCGTGTTTGTGCTTTTGCTC
ATTTTCTCTTTACCTCATTAACTCAAATGAGTTTTGATTTAATTTCAGCGGCCAGCGCCTGGACCTCGCG
GGCAGCGTCGCCCTCGGGTTCTGATTCAAGAACGGTTGTGCCGGCGGCGGCAGTGCCTGGGTAGCTCACG
CGCTGCGTGATACGGGACTCAAGAATGGGCAGCTCGTACCCGGCCAGCGCCTCGGCAACCTCACCGCCGA
TGCGCGTGCCTTTGATCGCCCGCGACACGACAAAGGCCGCTTGTAGCCTTCCATCCGTGACCTCAATGCG
CTGCTTAACCAGCTCCACCAGGTCGGCGGTGGCCCATATGTCGTAAGGGCTTGGCTGCACCGGAATCAGC
ACGAAGTCGGCTGCCTTGATCGCGGACACAGCCAAGTCCGCCGCCTGGGGCGCTCCGTCGATCACTACGA
AGTCGCGCCGGCCGATGGCCTTCACGTCGCGGTCAATCGTCGGGCGGTCGATGCCGACAACGGTTAGCGG
TTGATCTTCCCGCACGGCCGCCCAATCGCGGGCACTGCCCTGGGGATCGGAATCGACTAACAGAACATCG
GCCCCGGCGAGTTGCAGGGCGCGGGCTAGATGGGTTGCGATGGTCGTCTTGCCTGACCCGCCTTTCTGGT
TAAGTACAGCGATAACCTTCATGCGTTCCCCTTGCGTATTTGTTTATTTACTCATCGCATCATATACGCA
GCGACCGCATGACGCAAGCTGTTTTACTCAAATACACATCACCTTTTTAGACGGCGGCGCTCGGTTTCTT
CAGCGGCCAAGCTGGCCGGCCAGGCCGCCAGCTTGGCATCAGACAAACCGGCCAGGATTTCATGCAGCCG
CACGGTTGAGACGTGCGCGGGCGGCTCGAACACGTACCCGGCCGCGATCATCTCCGCCTCGATCTCTTCG
GTAATGAAAAACGGTTCGTCCTGGCCGTCCTGGTGCGGTTTCATGCTTGTTCCTCTTGGCGTTCATTCTC
GGCGGCCGCCAGGGCGTCGGCCTCGGTCAATGCGTCCTCACGGAAGGCACCGCGCCGCCTGGCCTCGGTG
GGCGTCACTTCCTCGCTGCGCTCAAGTGCGCGGTACAGGGTCGAGCGATGCACGCCAAGCAGTGCAGCCG
CCTCTTTCACGGTGCGGCCTTCCTGGTCGATCAGCTCGCGGGCGTGCGCGATCTGTGCCGGGGTGAGGGT
AGGGCGGGGGCCAAACTTCACGCCTCGGGCCTTGGCGGCCTCGCGCCCGCTCCGGGTGCGGTCGATGATT
AGGGAACGCTCGAACTCGGCAATGCCGGCGAACACGGTCAACACCATGCGGCCGGCCGGCGTGGTGGTGT
CGGCCCACGGCTCTGCCAGGCTACGCAGGCCCGCGCCGGCCTCCTGGATGCGCTCGGCAATGTCCAGTAG
GTCGCGGGTGCTGCGGGCCAGGCGGTCTAGCCTGGTCACTGTCACAACGTCGCCAGGGCGTAGGTGGTCA
AGCATCCTGGCCAGCTCCGGGCGGTCGCGCCTGGTGCCGGTGATCTTCTCGGAAAACAGCTTGGTGCAGC
CGGCCGCGTGCAGTTCGGCCCGTTGGTTGGTCAAGTCCTGGTCGTCGGTGCTGACGCGGGCATAGCCCAG
CAGGCCAGCGGCGGCGCTCTTGTTCATGGCGTAATGTCTCCGGTTCTAGTCGCAAGTATTCTACTTTATG
CGACTAAAACACGCGACAAGAAAACGCCAGGAAAAGGGCAGGGCGGCAGCCTGTCGCGTAACTTAGGACT
TGTGCGACATGTCGTTTTCAGAAGACGGCTGCACTGAACGTCAGAAGCCGACTGCACTATAGCAGCGGAG
GGGTTGGATCAAAGTACTTTGATCCCGAGGGGAACCCTGTGGTTGGCATGCACATACAAATGGACGAACG
GATAAACCT
