>Addgene plasmid #74806 | pGWB412 | addgene partial sequence | sequence record 162882 | CAT-R 5'-GCAACTGACTGAAATGCCTC-3'
CGGTGGTATATCCAGTGATTTTTTTCTCCATTTTAGCTTCCTTAGCTCCTGAAAATCTCGACGGATCCTA
ACTCAAAATCCACACATTATACGAGCCGGAAGCATAAAGTGTAAAGCCTGGGGTGCCTAATGCGGCCGCC
ATAGTGACTGGATATGTTGTGTTTTACAGTATTATGTAGTCTGTTTTTTATGCAAAATCTAATTTAATAT
ATTGATATTTATATCATTTTACGTTTCTCGTTCAGCTTTTTTGTACAAACTTGTGATAACAGCCTTGTCA
TCGTCATCCTTGTAGTCGCTCATTCTAGAGTCCCCCGTGTTCTCTCCAAATGAAATGAACTTCCTTATAT
AGAGGAAGGGTCTTGCGAAGGATAGTGGGATTGTGCGTCATCCCTTACGTCAGTGGAGATATCACATCAA
TCCACTTGCTTTGAAGACGTGGTTGGAACGTCTTCTTTTTCCACGATGCTCCTCGTGGGTGGGGGTCCAT
CTTTGGGACCACTGTCGGCAGAGGCATCTTCAACGATGGCCTTTCCTTTATCGCAATGATGGCATTTGTA
GGAGCCACCTTCCTTTTCCACTATCTTCACAATAAAGTGACAGATAGCTGGGCAATGGAATCCGAGGAGG
TTTCCGGATATTACCCTTTGTTGAAAAGTCTCAATTGCCCTTTGGTCTTCTGAGACTGTATCTTTGATAT
TTTTGGAGTAGACAAGTGTGTCGTGCTCCACCATGTTGACGAAGATTTTCTTCTTGTCATTGAGTCGTAA
GAGACTCTGTATGAACTGTTCGCCAGTCTTTACGGCGAGTTCTGTTAGGTCCTCTATTTGAATCTTTGAC
TCCATGGCCTTTGATTCAGTG
